Addgene plasmid #147398: pAc5.1B-EGFP-CeAIN2_254-400-HsTNRC6C_1207-1690-F1389A_R
Purpose: Insect Expression of CeAIN2_254-400-HsTNRC6C_1207-1690-F1389A
Depositing lab: Elisa Izaurralde. Depositing organization: Max Planck Institute for Developmental Biology. Publication: The interactions of GW182 proteins with PABP and deadenylases are required for both translational repression and degradation of miRNA targets. Huntzinger E, Kuzuoglu-Ozturk D, Braun JE, Eulalio A, Wohlbold L, Izaurralde E. Nucleic Acids Res. 2013 Jan;41(2):978-94. doi: 10.1093/nar/gks1078. Epub 2012 Nov 21. PubMed 23172285.
Backbone
  Vector backbone: Unknown
  Vector type: Insect Expression
Growth in bacteria
  Bacterial resistance: Ampicillin, 100 μg/mL
  Growth temperature: 37°C
  Growth strain: DH5alpha
  Copy number: Low Copy
Gene/Insert
  Gene/Insert name: CeAIN2_254-400-HsTNRC6C_1207-1690-F1389A (alt name: CeAIN2)
  Species: H. sapiens (human), C. elegans (nematode)
  Mutation: Deletion of 2 AA (SD) at position 378-379 compared to the sequence given by NCBI: AF000196.1
  Entrez Gene: TNRC6C
  Cloning method: Unknown
Terms and licenses: Academic/Nonprofit Terms; Industry Terms: Not Available to Industry
Depositor comments: Plasmids from this collection were made available to the research community and donated after the lab closed. Please note that the sequence provided by the depositing laboratory may be theoretical/predicted or based on Sanger sequencing results. There may be discrepancies between sequencing results obtained by Addgene and the depositor sequence. If an Addgene verified sequence is not available, please contact before placing your order to request that our lab fully sequence the plasmid.
How to cite: pAc5.1B-EGFP-CeAIN2_254-400-HsTNRC6C_1207-1690-F1389A_R was a gift from Elisa Izaurralde (Addgene plasmid # 147398 ; http://n2t.net/addgene:147398 ; RRID:Addgene_147398)
