[The description below was written by a language model from this plasmid's Addgene catalogue record and pLannotate feature annotations shown in this document.]
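Description:
pAc5.1B-EGFP-CeAIN2_254-400-HsTNRC6C_1207-1690-F1389A_R is a 7,953 nt insect-cell expression plasmid. The catalogue lists the backbone as unknown, although the name and annotated parts point to a pAc5.1-type vector. Expression is driven by the Drosophila melanogaster actin 5C (Ac5) promoter, a strong constitutive promoter commonly used in Drosophila cell lines, and an SV40 polyadenylation signal lies downstream of the coding region. In bacteria the plasmid is maintained through a ColE1/pUC-family origin and selected with ampicillin via the bla gene and its promoter. The catalogue records it as low copy, whereas the origin annotation describes a high-copy type. Short fragments annotated as a tetracycline resistance gene and SV40 large T antigen appear to be non-functional backbone remnants.

The payload is an N-terminal EGFP fused to a chimeric GW182-family protein: residues 254–400 of C. elegans AIN-2 joined to residues 1207–1690 of human TNRC6C carrying an F1389A substitution. The feature table annotates only the TNRC6C portion; the unannotated stretch between EGFP and that fragment presumably holds the AIN-2 segment, which the record notes lacks two residues (SD, positions 378–379) relative to the reference sequence. A V5 epitope tag is annotated just downstream of TNRC6C, but the record does not say whether it is translated in frame with the fusion.

TNRC6C acts as a scaffold in miRNA-mediated silencing, linking Argonaute proteins to the CCR4-NOT and PAN deadenylase complexes. The associated study examined how GW182 interactions with PABP and deadenylases contribute to translational repression and degradation of miRNA targets. This suggests the construct was used to test a mutant silencing region in insect cells, but the record does not state the specific effect of F1389A.
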