Features (pLannotate 1.2.2; 10 found; start..end, strand, type, name):
     56..2568    +  promoter       Ac5 promoter: Drosophila melanogaster actin 5C promoter
   2588..3304    +  CDS            EGFP: EGFP is a basic (constitutively fluorescent) green fluorescent protein published in 1996, derived from Aequorea victoria. It is reported to be a rapidly-maturing weak dimer with moderate acid sensitivity.
   3758..5209    +  CDS            TNRC6C (fragment): TNR6C_HUMAN - Also known as KIAA1582. Experimental evidence at protein level: Swiss-Prot protein existence level 1. Plays a role in RNA-mediated gene silencing by micro-RNAs (miRNAs). Required for miRNA-dependent translational repression of complementary mRNAs by argonaute family proteins. As scaffoldng protein associates with argonaute proteins bound to partially complementary mRNAs and simultaneously can recruit CCR4-NOT and PAN deadenylase complexes. From Homo sapiens (Human).
   5238..5279    +  CDS            V5 tag: epitope tag from simian virus 5
   5379..5513    -  polyA_signal   SV40 poly(A) signal: SV40 polyadenylation signal
   5536..5620    -  CDS            large T antigen (fragment): large T antigen from SV40 (simian virus 40)
   5621..6091    +  CDS            TcR (fragment): tetracycline efflux protein; tet; confers resistance to tetracycline
   6135..6723    -  rep_origin     ori: high-copy-number ColE1/pMB1/pBR322/pUC origin of replication
   6894..7754    -  CDS            AmpR: β-lactamase; bla; confers resistance to ampicillin, carbenicillin, and related antibiotics
   7755..7859    -  promoter       AmpR promoter: bla
>Addgene plasmid #147398 | pAc5.1B-EGFP-CeAIN2_254-400-HsTNRC6C_1207-1690-F1389A_R | depositor full sequence | sequence record 289845 | Full Sequence
CTTCAAGGAATTAATTCTATATTCTAAAAACACAAATGATACTTCTAAAAAAAATCATGAATGGCATCAA
CTCTGAATCAAATCTTTGCAGATGCACCTACTTCTCATTTCCACTGTCACATCATTTTTCCAGATCTCGC
TGCCTGTTATGTGGCCCACAAACCAAGACACGTTTTATGGCCATTAAAGCTGGCTGATCGTCGCCAAACA
CCAAATACATATCAATATGTACATTCGAGAAAGAAGCGATCAAAGAAGCGTCTTCGGGCGAGTAGGAGAA
TGCGGAGGAGAAGGAGAACGAGCTGATCTAGTATCTCTCCACAATCCAATGCCAACTGACCAACTGGCCA
TATTCGGAGCAATTTGAAGCCAATTTCCATCGCCTGGCGATCGCTCCATTCTTGGCTATATGTTTTTCAC
CGTTCCCGGGGCCATTTTCAAAGACTCGTCGGTAAGATAAGATTGTGTCACTCGCTGTCTCTCTTCATTT
GTCGAAGAATGCTGAGGAATTTCGCGATGACGTCGGCGAGTATTTTGAAGAATGAGAATAATTTGTATTT
ATACGAAAATCAGTTAGTGGAATTTTCTACAAAAACATGTTATCTATAGATAATTTTGTTGCAAAATATG
TTGACTATGACAAAGATTGTATGTATATACCTTTAATGTATTCTCATTTTCTTATGTATTTATAATGGCA
ATGATGATACTGATGATATTTTAAGATGATGCCAGACCACAGGCTGATTTCTGCGTCTTTTGCCGAACGC
AGTGCATGTGCGGTTGTTGTTTTTTGGAATAGTTTCAATTTTCGGACTGTCCGCTTTGATTTCAGTTTCT
TGGCTTATTCAAAAAGCAAAGTAAAGCCAAAAAAGCGAGATGGCAATACCAAATGCGGCAAAACGGTAGT
GGAAGGAAAGGGGTGCGGGGCAGCGGAAGGAAGGGTGGGGCGGGGCGTGGCGGGGTCTGTGGCTGGGCGC
GACGTCACCGACGTTGGAGCCACTCCTTTGACCATGTGTGCGTGTGTGTATTATTCGTGTCTCGCCACTC
GCCGGTTGTTTTTTTCTTTTTATCTCGCTCTCTCTAGCGCCATCTCGTACGCATGCTCAACGCACCGCAT
GTTGCCGTGTCCTTTATGCGTCATTTTGGCTCGAAATAGGCAATTATTTAAACAAAGATTAGTCAACGAA
AACGCTAAAATAAATAAGTCTACAATATGGTTACTTATTGCCATGTGTGTGCAGCCAACGATAGCAACAA
AAGCAACAACACAGTGGCTTTCCCTCTTTCACTTTTTGTTTGCAAGCGCGTGCGAGCAAGACGGCACGAC
CGGCAAACGCAATTACGCTGACAAAGAGCAGACGAAGTTTTGGCCGAAAAACATCAAGGCGCCTGATACG
AATGCATTTGCAATAACAATTGCGATATTTAATATTGTTTATGAAGCTGTTTGACTTCAAAACACACAAA
AAAAAAAATAAAACAAATTATTTGAAAGAGAATTAGGAATCGGACAGCTTATCGTTACGGGCTAACAGCA
CACCGAGACGAAATAGCTTACCTGACGTCACAGCCTCTGGAAGAACTGCCGCCAAGCAGAGAGAGAGAGA
AAAAGAGGGAGAGCAGCTTAGACCGCATGTGCTTGTGTGTGAGGCGTCTCTCTCTTCGTCTCCTGTTTGC
GCAAACGCATAGACTGCACTGAGAAAATCGATTACCTATTTTTTATGAATGAATATTTGCACTATTACTA
TTCAAAACTATTAAGATAGCAATCACATTCAATAGCCAAATACTATACCACCTGAGCGATGCAACGAAAT
GATCAATTTGAGCAAAAATGCTGCATATTTAGGACGGCATCATTATAGAAATGCTTCTTGCTGTGTACTT
TTCTCTCGTCTGGCAGCTGTTTCGCCGTTATTGTTAAAACCGGCTTAAGTTAGGTGTGTTTTCTACGACT
AGTGATGCCCCTACTAGAAGATGTGTGTTGCACAAATGTCCCTGAATAACCAATTTGAAGTGCAGATAGC
AGTAAACGTAAGCTAATATGAATATTATTTAACTGTAATGTTTTAATATCGCTGGACATTACTAATAAAC
CCACTATAAACACATGTACATATGTATGTTTTGGCATACAATGAGTAGTTGGGGAAAAAATGTGTAAAAG
CACCGTGACCATCACAGCATAAAGATAACCAGCTGAAGTATCGAATATGAGTAACCCCCAAATTGAATCA
CATGCCGCAACTGATAGGACCCATGGAAGTACACTCTTCATGGCGATATACAAGACACACACAAGCACGA
ACACCCAGTTGCGGAGGAAATTCTCCGTAAATGAAAACCCAATCGGCGAACAATTCATACCCATATATGG
TAAAAGTTTTGAACGCGACTTGAGAGCGGAGAGCATTGCGGCTGATAAGGTTTTAGCGCTAAGCGGGCTT
TATAAAACGGGCTGCGGGACCAGTTTTCATATCACTACCGTTTGAGTTCTTGTGCTGTGTGGATACTCCT
CCCGACACAAAGCCGCTCCATCAGCCAGCAGTCGTCTAATCCAGAGACCCCGGATCGGGGTACCAACATG
GTGAGCAAGGGCGAGGAGCTGTTCACCGGGGTGGTGCCCATCCTGGTCGAGCTGGACGGCGACGTAAACG
GCCACAAGTTCAGCGTGTCCGGCGAGGGCGAGGGCGATGCCACCTACGGCAAGCTGACCCTGAAGTTCAT
CTGCACCACCGGCAAGCTGCCCGTGCCCTGGCCCACCCTCGTGACCACCCTGACCTACGGCGTGCAGTGC
TTCAGCCGCTACCCCGACCACATGAAGCAGCACGACTTCTTCAAGTCCGCCATGCCCGAAGGCTACGTCC
AGGAGCGCACCATCTTCTTCAAGGACGACGGCAACTACAAGACCCGCGCCGAGGTGAAGTTCGAGGGCGA
CACCCTGGTGAACCGCATCGAGCTGAAGGGCATCGACTTCAAGGAGGACGGCAACATCCTGGGGCACAAG
CTGGAGTACAACTACAACAGCCACAACGTCTATATCATGGCCGACAAGCAGAAGAACGGCATCAAGGTGA
ACTTCAAGATCCGCCACAACATCGAGGACGGCAGCGTGCAGCTCGCCGACCACTACCAGCAGAACACCCC
CATCGGCGACGGCCCCGTGCTGCTGCCCGACAACCACTACCTGAGCACCCAGTCCGCCCTGAGCAAAGAC
CCCAACGAGAAGCGCGATCACATGGTCCTGCTGGAGTTCGTGACCGCCGCCGGGATCACTCTCGGCATGG
ACGAGCTGTACAAGCCAAGCTTAATGGATGATTATTCAATGTGGACTGATGAGAATGATGAAGACGCGAA
AAAGAAAAAATCGTTGAGAGATAAGGGATTGAGTGGATGGGGTGATGCTGATGTATCAAACAGTAAACCA
ATTCGCCGTTGGATTGTGCCAGAAGGCCAAGAAGAAGACTTTGAAACGGCAATGGAACGATGTCCAAGTC
ATTTGAAAAAGAAAGCATTGAATGAAGAAGCTCTTCGTCGACGTTTAACATCTGAAAATCCACAAATAGT
GGCACAAGCTCAACAACAAGCCGAAGAAGAGGCGAATGCTATGATGAGGATTGGACGAAGACCCATTGTT
CCCAGTGGATGGGGTGATATTCCATCTGAAATTAGTACTGACAAGTCAGAATTCGATCAAAGCTCGTCAC
GTGGTTGGGATGAAGGAAGTATAAGCGGTGGTGGAAGTTGCGGCCGCGCCCAGGCCCTGCTCGTGAAGCA
GCCACCACCGCCACCGCCCCCGCCGCACCTGTCTCTGCACCCCTCTGCAGGCAAATCGGCCATGGACAGC
TTCCCCTCGCACCCACAGACTCCCGGCCTACCTGACCTGCAGACCAAAGAGCAGCAGTCTTCACCCAACA
CCTTTGCTCCTTACCCTCTCGCTGGACTGAACCCAAACATGAATGTCAACAGCATGGACATGACCGGTGG
CTTGTCGGTGAAGGACCCATCCCAGTCCCAGTCACGCCTCCCCCAGTGGACGCACCCCAACTCCATGGAT
AACTTGCCCAGTGCCGCTTCCCCCCTGGAGCAGAACCCTAGCAAGCATGGTGCTATCCCTGGAGGTCTAA
GCATTGGGCCTCCAGGTAAGTCCTCCATTGATGACTCCTATGGCCGGTACGATTTAATCCAGAACAGTGA
GTCACCAGCCAGTCCTCCCGTAGCTGTTCCCCATAGCTGGTCACGTGCCAAATCTGACAGTGATAAAATC
TCAAATGGCTCTAGCATCAACTGGCCCCCAGAAGCCCATCCGGGAGTTCCATGGAAAGGACTGCAGAATA
TTGACCCTGAGAATGACCCTGACGTCACTCCTGGCAGTGTCCCCACTGGGCCTACCATCAACACCACCAT
CCAGGATGTCAACCGCTACCTCCTCAAGAGTGGAGGTAAACTGTCAGACATCAAATCGACGTGGTCCTCT
GGCCCTACCTCCCACACGCAAGCCTCTCTGTCTCATGAACTATGGAAGGTGCCCAGAAACAGTACTGCAC
CCACGAGGCCACCTCCAGGGTTAACCAATCCCAAGCCCTCCTCCACCTGGGGTGCCAGCCCCCTCGGCTG
GACCAGCTCCTACTCCTCGGGTTCTGCCTGGAGCACCGACACCTCAGGAAGAACCAGCAGCTGGCTCGTT
CTTCGAAACCTCACTCCCCAGATTGATGGTTCTACACTGCGGACATTGTGTTTGCAACATGGGCCTCTTA
TCACATTCCACCTGAATCTGACTCAAGGCAATGCTGTGGTCCGGTACAGCTCCAAGGAGGAGGCTGCCAA
GGCCCAGAAGTCTCTGCACATGTGCGTCCTGGGAAACACTACCATCCTGGCCGAGTTCGCTGGTGAAGAA
GAAGTGAATCGCTTCTTAGCCCAAGGCCAGGCGCTGCCACCCACTTCCAGCTGGCAGTCCAGCAGCGCGT
CCAGCCAGCCGCGGCTCAGCGCAGCGGGCAGCTCCCATGGCCTGGTACGCAGCGACGCTGGCCACTGGAA
CGCCCCGTGCCTGGGTGGCAAGGGGAGCAGTGAGCTGCTGTGGGGCGGGGTGCCCCAGTACTCCAGCAGC
CTGTGGGGCCCGCCCAGCGCCGACGACAGCAGGGTGATAGGCAGCCCCACGCCGCTAACCACCCTGCTGC
CTGGGGACCTGCTCAGCGGGGAGTCCCTGTAGTAATCTAGAGGGCCCGCGGTTCGAAGGTAAGCCTATCC
CTAACCCTCTCCTCGGTCTCGATTCTACGCGTACCGGTCATCATCACCATCACCATTGAGTTTAAACCCG
CTGATCAGCCTCGACTGTGCCTTCTAAGGCCTGAGCTCGCTGATCAGCCTCGATCGAGGATCCAGACATG
ATAAGATACATTGATGAGTTTGGACAAACCACAACTAGAATGCAGTGAAAAAAATGCTTTATTTGTGAAA
TTTGTGATGCTATTGCTTTATTTGTAACCATTATAAGCTGCAATAAACAAGTTAACAACAACAATTGCAT
TCATTTTATGTTTCAGGTTCAGGGGGAGGTGTGGGAGGTTTTTTAAAGCAAGTAAAACCTCTACAAATGT
GGTATGGCTGATTATGATCAGTCGACCGATGCCCTTGAGAGCCTTCAACCCAGTCAGCTCCTTCCGGTGG
GCGCGGGGCATGACTATCGTCGCCGCACTTATGACTGTCTTCTTTATCATGCAACTCGTAGGACAGGTGC
CGGCAGCGCTCTGGGTCATTTTCGGCGAGGACCGCTTTCGCTGGAGCGCGACGATGATCGGCCTGTCGCT
TGCGGTATTCGGAATCTTGCACGCCCTCGCTCAAGCCTTCGTCACTGGTCCCGCCACCAAACGTTTCGGC
GAGAAGCAGGCCATTATCGCCGGCATGGCGGCCGACGCGCTGGGCTACGTCTTGCTGGCGTTCGCGACGC
GAGGCTGGATGGCCTTCCCCATTATGATTCTTCTCGCTTCCGGCGGCATCGGGATGCCCGCGTTGCAGGC
CATGCTGTCCAGGCAGGTAGATGACGACCATCAGGGACAGCTTCAAGGATCGCTCGCGGCTCTTACCAGC
CAGCAAAAGGCCAGGAACCGTAAAAAGGCCGCGTTGCTGGCGTTTTTCCATAGGCTCCGCCCCCCTGACG
AGCATCACAAAAATCGACGCTCAAGTCAGAGGTGGCGAAACCCGACAGGACTATAAAGATACCAGGCGTT
TCCCCCTGGAAGCTCCCTCGTGCGCTCTCCTGTTCCGACCCTGCCGCTTACCGGATACCTGTCCGCCTTT
CTCCCTTCGGGAAGCGTGGCGCTTTCTCAATGCTCACGCTGTAGGTATCTCAGTTCGGTGTAGGTCGTTC
GCTCCAAGCTGGGCTGTGTGCACGAACCCCCCGTTCAGCCCGACCGCTGCGCCTTATCCGGTAACTATCG
TCTTGAGTCCAACCCGGTAAGACACGACTTATCGCCACTGGCAGCAGCCACTGGTAACAGGATTAGCAGA
GCGAGGTATGTAGGCGGTGCTACAGAGTTCTTGAAGTGGTGGCCTAACTACGGCTACACTAGAAGGACAG
TATTTGGTATCTGCGCTCTGCTGAAGCCAGTTACCTTCGGAAAAAGAGTTGGTAGCTCTTGATCCGGCAA
ACAAACCACCGCTGGTAGCGGTGGTTTTTTTGTTTGCAAGCAGCAGATTACGCGCAGAAAAAAAGGATCT
CAAGAAGATCCTTTGATCTTTTCTACGGGGTCTGACGCTCAGTGGAACGAAAACTCACGTTAAGGGATTT
TGGTCATGAGATTATCAAAAAGGATCTTCACCTAGATCCTTTTAAATTAAAAATGAAGTTTTAAATCAAT
CTAAAGTATATATGAGTAAACTTGGTCTGACAGTTACCAATGCTTAATCAGTGAGGCACCTATCTCAGCG
ATCTGTCTATTTCGTTCATCCATAGTTGCCTGACTCCCCGTCGTGTAGATAACTACGATACGGGAGGGCT
TACCATCTGGCCCCAGTGCTGCAATGATACCGCGAGACCCACGCTCACCGGCTCCAGATTTATCAGCAAT
AAACCAGCCAGCCGGAAGGGCCGAGCGCAGAAGTGGTCCTGCAACTTTATCCGCCTCCATCCAGTCTATT
AATTGTTGCCGGGAAGCTAGAGTAAGTAGTTCGCCAGTTAATAGTTTGCGCAACGTTGTTGCCATTGCTG
CAGGCATCGTGGTGTCACGCTCGTCGTTTGGTATGGCTTCATTCAGCTCCGGTTCCCAACGATCAAGGCG
AGTTACATGATCCCCCATGTTGTGCAAAAAAGCGGTTAGCTCCTTCGGTCCTCCGATCGTTGTCAGAAGT
AAGTTGGCCGCAGTGTTATCACTCATGGTTATGGCAGCACTGCATAATTCTCTTACTGTCATGCCATCCG
TAAGATGCTTTTCTGTGACTGGTGAGTACTCAACCAAGTCATTCTGAGAATAGTGTATGCGGCGACCGAG
TTGCTCTTGCCCGGCGTCAACACGGGATAATACCGCGCCACATAGCAGAACTTTAAAAGTGCTCATCATT
GGAAAACGTTCTTCGGGGCGAAAACTCTCAAGGATCTTACCGCTGTTGAGATCCAGTTCGATGTAACCCA
CTCGTGCACCCAACTGATCTTCAGCATCTTTTACTTTCACCAGCGTTTCTGGGTGAGCAAAAACAGGAAG
GCAAAATGCCGCAAAAAAGGGAATAAGGGCGACACGGAAATGTTGAATACTCATACTCTTCCTTTTTCAA
TATTATTGAAGCATTTATCAGGGTTATTGTCTCATGAGCGGATACATATTTGAATGTATTTAGAAAAATA
AACAAATAGGGGTTCCGCGCACATTTCCCCGAAAAGTGCCACCTGACGTCTAAGAAACCATTATTATCAT
GACATTAACCTATAAAAATAGGCGTATCACGAGGCCCTTTCGT
